Addgene plasmid #118860: pQLinkHD_LSSmOrange
Purpose: fluorescent protein expression with an N-terminal His-tag
Depositing lab: Marc Birtwistle. Depositing organization: Clemson University. Publication: Fluorescence Multiplexing with Spectral Imaging and Combinatorics. Holzapfel HY, Stern AD, Bouhaddou M, Anglin CM, Putur D, Comer S, Birtwistle MR. ACS Comb Sci. 2018 Nov 12;20(11):653-659. doi: 10.1021/acscombsci.8b00101. Epub 2018 Oct 30. PubMed 30339749.
Backbone
  Vector backbone: pQLinkHD
  Vector type: Bacterial Expression
Growth in bacteria
  Bacterial resistance: Ampicillin, 100 μg/mL
  Growth temperature: 37°C
  Growth strain: BL21
  Growth instructions: Use BL21 for protein expression.
  Copy number: High Copy
Gene/Insert
  Gene/Insert name: LSSmOrange
  Mutation: A44V,F84L, W145M, I165D, M167L, G202D substitutions
  Tag / fusion protein: His-tag (N terminal on insert)
  Cloning method: Gateway Cloning
  Sequencing primers: 5′ pQE_F CCCGAAAAGTGCCACCTG; 3′ pQE_R GTTCTGAGGTCATTACTGG
Terms and licenses: Academic/Nonprofit Terms; Industry Terms: Not Available to Industry
How to cite: pQLinkHD_LSSmOrange was a gift from Marc Birtwistle (Addgene plasmid # 118860 ; http://n2t.net/addgene:118860 ; RRID:Addgene_118860)
