[The description below was written by a language model from this plasmid's Addgene catalogue record and pLannotate feature annotations shown in this document.]
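Description:
pQLinkHD_LSSmOrange is a bacterial expression plasmid (about 5.6 kb) built on the pQLinkHD backbone, a Gateway-compatible, pQE-style vector, for producing the fluorescent protein LSSmOrange in E. coli with an N-terminal histidine tag. It replicates from a high-copy ColE1/pMB1-type origin and is selected with ampicillin through a β-lactamase gene under its own promoter. A pBR322-derived bom region and a small rop fragment are also annotated. The feature table additionally shows a cat (chloramphenicol acetyltransferase) coding sequence preceded by a fragment of its promoter and followed by the rrnB T1 terminator. The catalogue entry lists only ampicillin as the resistance, so whether cat is functional here is not stated.

The expression cassette is driven by the phage T5 promoter, which is recognised by the host E. coli RNA polymerase and carries an embedded lac operator, with a second lac operator just downstream. The plasmid supplies its own lac repressor from lacI under the stronger lacIq promoter, so transcription is held off until induced with IPTG. Downstream of the promoter lie a 7xHis tag, an attB1 site, the LSSmOrange open reading frame (annotated as mammalian codon-optimised), an attB2 site and the lambda t0 terminator. The flanking attB sites reflect insertion of the gene by Gateway recombination. LSSmOrange is a monomeric orange fluorescent protein with a large Stokes shift, and the record lists its A44V, F84L, W145M, I165D, M167L and G202D substitutions. The construct is intended for expressing His-tagged fluorescent protein in an expression strain such as BL21, with the tag allowing metal-affinity purification. It was deposited in connection with work on fluorescence multiplexing by spectral imaging.
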