Features (pLannotate 1.2.2; 19 found; start..end, strand, type, name):
     36..80      +  promoter       T5 promoter: bacteriophage T5 promoter for E. coli RNA polymerase, with embedded lac operator
     88..104     +  protein_bind   lac operator: The lac repressor binds to the lac operator to inhibit transcription in E. coli. This inhibition can be relieved by adding lactose or isopropyl-β-D-thiogalactopyranoside (IPTG). lac repressor encoded by lacI
    147..167     +  CDS            7xHis: 6xHis affinity tag
    180..204     +  protein_bind   attB1: mutant version of attB; recombination site for the Gateway® BP reaction BP Clonase™
    207..917     +  CDS            LSSmOrange: monomeric orange fluorescent protein with a large Stokes shift (Shcherbakova et al., 2012) mammalian codon-optimized
    919..943     -  protein_bind   attB2: mutant version of attB; recombination site for the Gateway® BP reaction BP Clonase™
    965..1059    +  terminator     lambda t0 terminator: transcription terminator from phage lambda
   1124..1152    +  promoter       cat promoter (fragment): promoter of the E. coli cat gene encoding chloramphenicol acetyltransferase
   1153..1809    +  CDS            cat: CAT_ECOLX - Experimental evidence at protein level: Swiss-Prot protein existence level 1. This enzyme is an effector of chloramphenicol resistance in bacteria. From Escherichia coli. This protein is used as a marker in many commonly used cloning vectors, such as pACYC184.
   1877..1963    +  terminator     rrnB T1 terminator: Escherichia coli rrnB; transcription terminator T1 from the E. coli rrnB gene
   1986..2003    -  promoter       tet promoter (fragment): E. coli promoter for tetracycline efflux protein gene
   2022..2043    -  protein_bind   CAP binding site: CAP binding activates transcription in the presence of cAMP. E. coli catabolite activator protein
   2056..3138    -  CDS            lacI: lac repressor; lacI; The lac repressor binds to the lac operator to inhibit transcription in E. coli. This inhibition can be relieved by adding lactose or isopropyl-β-D-thiogalactopyranoside (IPTG).
   3139..3216    -  promoter       lacIq promoter: lacI (mutant); In the lacIq allele, a single base change in the promoter boosts expression of the lacI gene about 10-fold.
   3265..3306    +  CDS            rop (fragment): Rop protein, which maintains plasmids at low copy number; rop
   3408..3548    +  misc_feature   bom: basis of mobility region from pBR322
   3734..4322    -  rep_origin     ori: high-copy-number ColE1/pMB1/pBR322/pUC origin of replication
   4493..5353    -  CDS            AmpR: β-lactamase; bla; confers resistance to ampicillin, carbenicillin, and related antibiotics
   5354..5458    -  promoter       AmpR promoter: bla
>Addgene plasmid #118860 | pQLinkHD_LSSmOrange | addgene full sequence | sequence record 231230 | Addgene NGS Result
CTCGAGCTTAATTAACAACACCATTTGTCGAGAAATCATAAAAAATTTATTTGCTTTGTGAGCGGATAAC
AATTATAATAGATTCAATTGTGAGCGGATAACAATTTCACACAGAATTCATTAAAGAGGAGAAATTAACT
ATGAAACATCACCATCACCATCACCATGGTGCTGCAGGTACAAGTTTGTACAAAAAAGCAGGCTTCATGG
TGAGCAAGGGCGAGGAGAATAACATGGCCATCATCAAGGAGTTCATGCGCTTCAAGGTGCGCATGGAGGG
CTCCGTGAACGGCCACGAGTTCGAGATCGAGGGCGAGGGCGAGGGCCGCCCCTACGAGGGCTTTCAGACC
GTTAAGCTGAAGGTGACCAAGGGTGGCCCCCTGCCCTTCGCCTGGGACATCTTGTCCCCTCAGTTCACCT
ACGGCTCCAAGGCCTACGTGAAGCACCCCGCCGACATCCCCGACTACCTCAAGCTGTCCTTCCCCGAGGG
CTTCAAGTGGGAGCGCGTGATGAACTTCGAGGACGGCGGCGTGGTGACCGTGACTCAGGACTCCTCCCTG
CAGGACGGCGAGTTCATCTACAAGGTGAAGCTGCGCGGCACCAACTTCCCCTCCGACGGCCCCGTAATGC
AGAAGAAGACCATGGGCATGGAGGCCTCCTCCGAGCGGATGTACCCCGAGGACGGCGCCCTGAAGGGCGA
GGACAAGCTCAGGCTGAAGCTGAAGGACGGCGGCCACTACACCTCCGAGGTCAAGACCACCTACAAGGCC
AAGAAGCCCGTGCAGTTGCCCGGCGCCTACATCGTCGACATCAAGTTGGACATCACCTCCCACAACGAGG
ACTACACCATCGTGGAACAGTACGAACGCGCCGAGGGCCGCCACTCCACCGGCGGCATGGACGAGCTGTA
CAAGTAAGACCCAGCTTTCTTGTACAAAGTGGTAAGCTTAATTAGCTGAGCTTGGACTCCTGTTGATAGA
TCCAGTAATGACCTCAGAACTCCATCTGGATTTGTTCAGAACGCTCGGTTGCCGCCGGGCGTTTTTTATT
GGTGAGAATCCAAGTAACAACACCATTTAAATGGAGTGGTTACAAATGGAGTGGTTAATTAAGGCTAGCT
TGGCGAGATTTTCAGGAGCTAAGGAAGCTAAAATGGAGAAAAAAATCACTGGATATACCACCGTTGATAT
ATCCCAATGGCATCGTAAAGAACATTTTGAGGCATTTCAGTCAGTTGCTCAATGTACCTATAACCAGACC
GTTCAGCTGGATATTACGGCCTTTTTAAAGACCGTAAAGAAAAATAAGCACAAGTTTTATCCGGCCTTTA
TTCACATTCTTGCCCGCCTGATGAATGCTCATCCGGAATTTCGTATGGCAATGAAAGACGGTGAGCTGGT
GATATGGGATAGTGTTCACCCTTGTTACACCGTTTTCCATGAGCAAACTGAAACGTTTTCATCGCTCTGG
AGTGAATACCACGACGATTTCCGGCAGTTTCTACACATATATTCGCAAGATGTGGCGTGTTACGGTGAAA
ACCTGGCCTATTTCCCTAAAGGGTTTATTGAGAATATGTTTTTCGTCTCAGCCAATCCCTGGGTGAGTTT
CACCAGTTTTGATTTAAACGTGGCCAATATGGACAACTTCTTCGCCCCCGTTTTCACCATGGGCAAATAT
TATACGCAAGGCGACAAGGTGCTGATGCCGCTGGCGATTCAGGTTCATCATGCCGTTTGTGATGGCTTCC
ATGTCGGCAGAATGCTTAATGAATTACAACAGTACTGCGATGAGTGGCAGGGCGGGGCGTAATTTTTTTA
AGGCAGTTATTGGTGCCCTTAAACGCCTGGGGTAATGACTCTCTAGCTTGAGGCATCAAATAAAACGAAA
GGCTCAGTCGAAAGACTGGGCCTTTCGTTTTATCTGTTGTTTGTCGGTGAACGCTCTCCTGAGTAGGACA
AATCCGCCCTCTAGATTACGTGCAGTCGATGATAAGCTGTCAAACATGAGAATTGTGCCTAATGAGTGAG
CTAACTTACATTAATTGCGTTGCGCTCACTGCCCGCTTTCCAGTCGGGAAACCTGTCGTGCCAGCTGCAT
TAATGAATCGGCCAACGCGCGGGGAGAGGCGGTTTGCGTATTGGGCGCCAGGGTGGTTTTTCTTTTCACC
AGTGAGACGGGCAACAGCTGATTGCCCTTCACCGCCTGGCCCTGAGAGAGTTGCAGCAAGCGGTCCACGC
TGGTTTGCCCCAGCAGGCGAAAATCCTGTTTGATGGTGGTTAACGGCGGGATATAACATGAGCTGTCTTC
GGTATCGTCGTATCCCACTACCGAGATATCCGCACCAACGCGCAGCCCGGACTCGGTAATGGCGCGCATT
GCGCCCAGCGCCATCTGATCGTTGGCAACCAGCATCGCAGTGGGAACGATGCCCTCATTCAGCATTTGCA
TGGTTTGTTGAAAACCGGACATGGCACTCCAGTCGCCTTCCCGTTCCGCTATCGGCTGAATTTGATTGCG
AGTGAGATATTTATGCCAGCCAGCCAGACGCAGACGCGCCGAGACAGAACTTAATGGGCCCGCTAACAGC
GCGATTTGCTGGTGACCCAATGCGACCAGATGCTCCACGCCCAGTCGCGTACCGTCTTCATGGGAGAAAA
TAATACTGTTGATGGGTGTCTGGTCAGAGACATCAAGAAATAACGCCGGAACATTAGTGCAGGCAGCTTC
CACAGCAATGGCATCCTGGTCATCCAGCGGATAGTTAATGATCAGCCCACTGACGCGTTGCGCGAGAAGA
TTGTGCACCGCCGCTTTACAGGCTTCGACGCCGCTTCGTTCTACCATCGACACCACCACGCTGGCACCCA
GTTGATCGGCGCGAGATTTAATCGCCGCGACAATTTGCGACGGCGCGTGCAGGGCCAGACTGGAGGTGGC
AACGCCAATCAGCAACGACTGTTTGCCCGCCAGTTGTTGTGCCACGCGGTTGGGAATGTAATTCAGCTCC
GCCATCGCCGCTTCCACTTTTTCCCGCGTTTTCGCAGAAACGTGGCTGGCCTGGTTCACCACGCGGGAAA
CGGTCTGATAAGAGACACCGGCATACTCTGCGACATCGTATAACGTTACTGGTTTCACATTCACCACCCT
GAATTGACTCTCTTCCGGGCGCTATCATGCCATACCGCGAAAGGTTTTGCACCATTCGATGGTGTCGGAA
TTTCGGGCAGCGTTGGGTCCTGGCCACGGGTGCGCATGATCTAGAGCTGCCTCGCGCGTTTCGGTGATGA
CGGTGAAAACCTCTGACACATGCAGCTCCCGGAGACGGTCACAGCTTGTCTGTAAGCGGATGCCGGGAGC
AGACAAGCCCGTCAGGGCGCGTCAGCGGGTGTTGGCGGGTGTCGGGGCGCAGCCATGACCCAGTCACGTA
GCGATAGCGGAGTGTATACTGGCTTAACTATGCGGCATCAGAGCAGATTGTACTGAGAGTGCACCACATG
CGGTGTGAAATACCGCACAGATGCGTAAGGAGAAAATACCGCATCAGGCGCTCTTCCGCTTCCTCGCTCA
CTGACTCGCTGCGCTCGGTCGTTCGGCTGCGGCGAGCGGTATCAGCTCACTCAAAGGCGGTAATACGGTT
ATCCACAGAATCAGGGGATAACGCAGGAAAGAACATGTGAGCAAAAGGCCAGCAAAAGGCCAGGAACCGT
AAAAAGGCCGCGTTGCTGGCGTTTTTCCATAGGCTCCGCCCCCCTGACGAGCATCACAAAAATCGACGCT
CAAGTCAGAGGTGGCGAAACCCGACAGGACTATAAAGATACCAGGCGTTTCCCCCTGGAAGCTCCCTCGT
GCGCTCTCCTGTTCCGACCCTGCCGCTTACCGGATACCTGTCCGCCTTTCTCCCTTCGGGAAGCGTGGCG
CTTTCTCATAGCTCACGCTGTAGGTATCTCAGTTCGGTGTAGGTCGTTCGCTCCAAGCTGGGCTGTGTGC
ACGAACCCCCCGTTCAGCCCGACCGCTGCGCCTTATCCGGTAACTATCGTCTTGAGTCCAACCCGGTAAG
ACACGACTTATCGCCACTGGCAGCAGCCACTGGTAACAGGATTAGCAGAGCGAGGTATGTAGGCGGTGCT
ACAGAGTTCTTGAAGTGGTGGCCTAACTACGGCTACACTAGAAGGACAGTATTTGGTATCTGCGCTCTGC
TGAAGCCAGTTACCTTCGGAAAAAGAGTTGGTAGCTCTTGATCCGGCAAACAAACCACCGCTGGTAGCGG
TGGTTTTTTTGTTTGCAAGCAGCAGATTACGCGCAGAAAAAAAGGATCTCAAGAAGATCCTTTGATCTTT
TCTACGGGGTCTGACGCTCAGTGGAACGAAAACTCACGTTAAGGGATTTTGGTCATGAGATTATCAAAAA
GGATCTTCACCTAGATCCTTTTAAATTAAAAATGAAGTTTTAAATCAATCTAAAGTATATATGAGTAAAC
TTGGTCTGACAGTTACCAATGCTTAATCAGTGAGGCACCTATCTCAGCGATCTGTCTATTTCGTTCATCC
ATAGTTGCCTGACTCCCCGTCGTGTAGATAACTACGATACGGGAGGGCTTACCATCTGGCCCCAGTGCTG
CAATGATACCGCGAGACCCACGCTCACCGGCTCCAGATTTATCAGCAATAAACCAGCCAGCCGGAAGGGC
CGAGCGCAGAAGTGGTCCTGCAACTTTATCCGCCTCCATCCAGTCTATTAATTGTTGCCGGGAAGCTAGA
GTAAGTAGTTCGCCAGTTAATAGTTTGCGCAACGTTGTTGCCATTGCTACAGGCATCGTGGTGTCACGCT
CGTCGTTTGGTATGGCTTCATTCAGCTCCGGTTCCCAACGATCAAGGCGAGTTACATGATCCCCCATGTT
GTGCAAAAAAGCGGTTAGCTCCTTCGGTCCTCCGATCGTTGTCAGAAGTAAGTTGGCCGCAGTGTTATCA
CTCATGGTTATGGCAGCACTGCATAATTCTCTTACTGTCATGCCATCCGTAAGATGCTTTTCTGTGACTG
GTGAGTACTCAACCAAGTCATTCTGAGAATAGTGTATGCGGCGACCGAGTTGCTCTTGCCCGGCGTCAAT
ACGGGATAATACCGCGCCACATAGCAGAACTTTAAAAGTGCTCATCATTGGAAAACGTTCTTCGGGGCGA
AAACTCTCAAGGATCTTACCGCTGTTGAGATCCAGTTCGATGTAACCCACTCGTGCACCCAACTGATCTT
CAGCATCTTTTACTTTCACCAGCGTTTCTGGGTGAGCAAAAACAGGAAGGCAAAATGCCGCAAAAAAGGG
AATAAGGGCGACACGGAAATGTTGAATACTCATACTCTTCCTTTTTCAATATTATTGAAGCATTTATCAG
GGTTATTGTCTCATGAGCGGATACATATTTGAATGTATTTAGAAAAATAAACAAATAGGGGTTCCGCGCA
CATTTCCCCGAAAAGTGCCACCTGACGTCTAAGAAACCATTATTATCATGACATTAACCTATAAAAATAG
GCGTATCACGAGGCCCTTTCGTCTTCAC
