>Addgene plasmid #118860 | pQLinkHD_LSSmOrange | depositor partial sequence | sequence record 224650 | pQE_R was the primer used to obtain seqence data
NNNNNNCNNNCTCNGCTAATTAAGCTTACCACTTTGTACAAGAAAGCTGGGTCTTACTTGTACAGCTCGT
CCATGCCGCCGGTGGAGTGGCGGCCCTCGGCGCGTTCGTACTGTTCCACGATGGTGTAGTCCTCGTTGTG
GGAGGTGATGTCCAACTTGATGTCGACGATGTAGGCGCCGGGCAACTGCACGGGCTTCTTGGCCTTGTAG
GTGGTCTTGACCTCGGAGGTGTAGTGGCCGCCGTCCTTCAGCTTCAGCCTGAGCTTGTCCTCGCCCTTCA
GGGCGCCGTCCTCGGGGTACATCCGCTCGGAGGAGGCCTCCATGCCCATGGTCTTCTTCTGCATTACGGG
GCCGTCGGAGGGGAAGTTGGTGCCGCGCAGCTTCACCTTGTAGATGAACTCGCCGTCCTGCAGGGAGGAG
TCCTGAGTCACGGTCACCACGCCGCCGTCCTCGAAGTTCATCACGCGCTCCCACTTGAAGCCCTCGGGGA
AGGACAGCTTGAGGTAGTCGGGGATGTCGGCGGGGTGCTTCACGTAGGCCTTGGAGCCGTAGGTGAACTG
AGGGGACAAGATGTCCCAGGCGAAGGGCAGGGGGCCACCCTTGGTCACCTTCAGCTTAACGGTCTGAAAG
CCCTCGTAGGGGCGGCCCTCGCCCTCGCCCTCGATNTCNAACTCGTGGCCGTTCACGGAGCCCTCCATGN
NCNCCTTGAAGNGCANGAANNCCTTGAAGAAGGCNNNNT
